Addgene plasmid #65002: p415TEF cyto roGFP(iL)-Grx1(human)
Purpose: Yeast expression plasmid for roGFP1(iL)-Grx1; yeast codon optimized roGFP; human Grx1
Depositing lab: Tobias Dick. Depositing organization: Deutsches Krebsforschungszentrum (DKFZ). Publication: Multiple glutathione disulfide removal pathways mediate cytosolic redox homeostasis. Morgan B, Ezerina D, Amoako TN, Riemer J, Seedorf M, Dick TP. Nat Chem Biol. 2013 Feb;9(2):119-25. doi: 10.1038/nchembio.1142. Epub 2012 Dec 16. PubMed 23242256.
Backbone
  Vector backbone: p415TEF
  Vector type: Yeast Expression
Growth in bacteria
  Bacterial resistance: Ampicillin, 100 μg/mL
  Growth temperature: 37°C
  Growth strain: DH5alpha
  Copy number: Unknown
Gene/Insert
  Gene/Insert name: Glutaredoxin-1 (alt name: GLRX1_HUMAN)
  Species: H. sapiens (human)
  Entrez Gene: GLRX (a.k.a. GRX, GRX1)
  Tag / fusion protein: roGFP(iL) (N terminal on insert)
Terms and licenses: Academic/Nonprofit Terms; Industry Terms: Not Available to Industry
How to cite: p415TEF cyto roGFP(iL)-Grx1(human) was a gift from Tobias Dick (Addgene plasmid # 65002 ; http://n2t.net/addgene:65002 ; RRID:Addgene_65002)
