[The description below was written by a language model from this plasmid's Addgene catalogue record and pLannotate feature annotations shown in this document.]
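Description:
p415TEF cyto roGFP(iL)-Grx1(human) is a 7,775 bp yeast–E. coli shuttle plasmid built on the p415TEF backbone for constitutive expression of a genetically encoded redox sensor in Saccharomyces cerevisiae. In yeast it is maintained through a CEN6/ARS element, which gives stable, low-copy, centromere-style inheritance, and it is selected through the LEU2 auxotrophic marker, expressed from its own promoter, in leucine-auxotrophic strains. In bacteria it replicates from a high-copy ColE1/pUC-type origin and is selected with ampicillin through the bla gene. An f1 origin, flanking T3 and T7 promoters, and lac/lacZα remnants are carried over from the pBluescript-derived parent. Short fragments annotated as lacI, rop, bom, NFS1 and another yeast ORF appear to be backbone or LEU2-flanking leftovers rather than functional parts.

The expression cassette places the S. cerevisiae TEF1 promoter upstream of a single fusion reading frame and ends with the CYC1 terminator. The fusion consists of a yeast codon-optimised redox-sensitive GFP at the N terminus, a gap of about 100 bp that presumably encodes a linker, and human glutaredoxin-1 (GLRX). The automated annotation labels the fluorescent protein as roGFP2, but the catalogue entry identifies it as the roGFP1(iL) variant. That label most likely reflects sequence similarity among roGFP family members. Tethering glutaredoxin to roGFP couples the probe's disulfide state to the glutathione redox couple, so its fluorescence reports on the glutathione redox potential. The "cyto" in the name and the absence of any annotated targeting signal point to cytosolic localisation. The associated study concerns glutathione disulfide removal and cytosolic redox homeostasis in yeast, consistent with use as a live-cell sensor of cytosolic glutathione oxidation.
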