Features (pLannotate 1.2.2; 25 found; start..end, strand, type, name):
     70..573     -  misc_feature   CEN/ARS: S. cerevisiae CEN6 centromere fused to an autonomously replicating sequence
    610..714     +  promoter       AmpR promoter: bla
    715..1575    +  CDS            AmpR: β-lactamase; bla; confers resistance to ampicillin, carbenicillin, and related antibiotics
   1746..2334    +  rep_origin     ori: high-copy-number ColE1/pMB1/pBR322/pUC origin of replication
   2517..2609    +  CDS            lacI (fragment): lac repressor; lacI; The lac repressor binds to the lac operator to inhibit transcription in E. coli. This inhibition can be relieved by adding lactose or isopropyl-β-D-thiogalactopyranoside (IPTG).
   2622..2643    +  protein_bind   CAP binding site: CAP binding activates transcription in the presence of cAMP. E. coli catabolite activator protein
   2658..2688    +  promoter       lac promoter: promoter for the E. coli lac operon
   2696..2712    +  protein_bind   lac operator: The lac repressor binds to the lac operator to inhibit transcription in E. coli. This inhibition can be relieved by adding lactose or isopropyl-β-D-thiogalactopyranoside (IPTG). lac repressor encoded by lacI
   2757..2775    +  promoter       T3 promoter: promoter for bacteriophage T3 RNA polymerase
   2793..3191    +  promoter       TEF1 promoter: S. cerevisiae TEF1; promoter for EF-1α
   3195..3212    +  misc_feature   MCS (fragment): pBluescript multiple cloning site
   3231..3944    +  CDS            roGFP2: roGFP2 is a basic (constitutively fluorescent) green fluorescent protein published in 2004, derived from Aequorea victoria.
   4047..4361    +  CDS            GLRX: GLRX1_HUMAN - Also known as GRX. Experimental evidence at protein level: Swiss-Prot protein existence level 1. Has a glutathione-disulfide oxidoreductase activity in the presence of NADPH and glutathione reductase. Reduces low molecular weight disulfides and proteins. From Homo sapiens (Human).
   4365..4391    +  misc_feature   MCS (fragment): pBluescript multiple cloning site
   4392..4639    +  terminator     CYC1 terminator: S. cerevisiae CYC1; transcription terminator for CYC1
   4658..4676    -  promoter       T7 promoter: promoter for bacteriophage T7 RNA polymerase
   4684..4839    +  CDS            lacZα (fragment): LacZα fragment of β-galactosidase; lacZ fragment
   4847..5302    +  rep_origin     f1 ori (sequence partly withheld): f1 bacteriophage origin of replication; arrow indicates direction of (+) strand synthesis
   5303..5355    -  misc_feature   bom (fragment): basis of mobility region from pBR322
   5385..5462    +  CDS            YO192_YEAST (fragment): Experimental evidence at protein level: Swiss-Prot protein existence level 1. From Saccharomyces cerevisiae (strain ATCC 204508 / S288c) (Baker's yeast).
   5602..6006    +  promoter       LEU2 promoter: S. cerevisiae LEU2
   6019..7113    +  CDS            LEU2: 3-isopropylmalate dehydrogenase, required for leucine biosynthesis; S. cerevisiae LEU2; yeast auxotrophic marker
   7475..7576    -  CDS            NFS1 (fragment): NFS1_YEAST - Also known as SPL1 From Saccharomyces cerevisiae (strain ATCC 204508 / S288c) (Baker's yeast).
   7589..7639    -  misc_feature   bom (fragment): basis of mobility region from pBR322
   7741..1       -  CDS            rop (fragment) (across the origin): Rop protein, which maintains plasmids at low copy number; rop
>Addgene plasmid #65002 | p415TEF cyto roGFP(iL)-Grx1(human) | depositor full sequence | sequence record 109879 | p415TEF cyto roGFP(iL)-Grx1(human) sequence 7775 bps
GACGAAAGGGCCTCGTGATACGCCTATTTTTATAGGTTAATGTCATGATAATAATGGTTTCTTAGGACGG
ATCGCTTGCCTGTAACTTACACGCGCCTCGTATCTTTTAATGATGGAATAATTTGGGAATTTACTCTGTG
TTTATTTATTTTTATGTTTTGTATTTGGATTTTAGAAAGTAAATAAAGAAGGTAGAAGAGTTACGGAATG
AAGAAAAAAAAATAAACAAAGGTTTAAAAAATTTCAACAAAAAGCGTACTTTACATATATATTTATTAGA
CAAGAAAAGCAGATTAAATAGATATACATTCGATTAACGATAAGTAAAATGTAAAATCACAGGATTTTCG
TGTGTGGTCTTCTACACAGACAAGATGAAACAATTCGGCATTAATACCTGAGAGCAGGAAGAGCAAGATA
AAAGGTAGTATTTGTTGGCGATCCCCCTAGAGTCTTTTACATCTTCGGAAAACAAAAACTATTTTTTCTT
TAATTTCTTTTTTTACTTTCTATTTTTAATTTATATATTTATATTAAAAAATTTAAATTATAATTATTTT
TATAGCACGTGATGAAAAGGACCCAGGTGGCACTTTTCGGGGAAATGTGCGCGGAACCCCTATTTGTTTA
TTTTTCTAAATACATTCAAATATGTATCCGCTCATGAGACAATAACCCTGATAAATGCTTCAATAATATT
GAAAAAGGAAGAGTATGAGTATTCAACATTTCCGTGTCGCCCTTATTCCCTTTTTTGCGGCATTTTGCCT
TCCTGTTTTTGCTCACCCAGAAACGCTGGTGAAAGTAAAAGATGCTGAAGATCAGTTGGGTGCACGAGTG
GGTTACATCGAACTGGATCTCAACAGCGGTAAGATCCTTGAGAGTTTTCGCCCCGAAGAACGTTTTCCAA
TGATGAGCACTTTTAAAGTTCTGCTATGTGGCGCGGTATTATCCCGTATTGACGCCGGGCAAGAGCAACT
CGGTCGCCGCATACACTATTCTCAGAATGACTTGGTTGAGTACTCACCAGTCACAGAAAAGCATCTTACG
GATGGCATGACAGTAAGAGAATTATGCAGTGCTGCCATAACCATGAGTGATAACACTGCGGCCAACTTAC
TTCTGACAACGATCGGAGGACCGAAGGAGCTAACCGCTTTTTTGCACAACATGGGGGATCATGTAACTCG
CCTTGATCGTTGGGAACCGGAGCTGAATGAAGCCATACCAAACGACGAGCGTGACACCACGATGCCTGTA
GCAATGGCAACAACGTTGCGCAAACTATTAACTGGCGAACTACTTACTCTAGCTTCCCGGCAACAATTAA
TAGACTGGATGGAGGCGGATAAAGTTGCAGGACCACTTCTGCGCTCGGCCCTTCCGGCTGGCTGGTTTAT
TGCTGATAAATCTGGAGCCGGTGAGCGTGGGTCTCGCGGTATCATTGCAGCACTGGGGCCAGATGGTAAG
CCCTCCCGTATCGTAGTTATCTACACGACGGGGAGTCAGGCAACTATGGATGAACGAAATAGACAGATCG
CTGAGATAGGTGCCTCACTGATTAAGCATTGGTAACTGTCAGACCAAGTTTACTCATATATACTTTAGAT
TGATTTAAAACTTCATTTTTAATTTAAAAGGATCTAGGTGAAGATCCTTTTTGATAATCTCATGACCAAA
ATCCCTTAACGTGAGTTTTCGTTCCACTGAGCGTCAGACCCCGTAGAAAAGATCAAAGGATCTTCTTGAG
ATCCTTTTTTTCTGCGCGTAATCTGCTGCTTGCAAACAAAAAAACCACCGCTACCAGCGGTGGTTTGTTT
GCCGGATCAAGAGCTACCAACTCTTTTTCCGAAGGTAACTGGCTTCAGCAGAGCGCAGATACCAAATACT
GTCCTTCTAGTGTAGCCGTAGTTAGGCCACCACTTCAAGAACTCTGTAGCACCGCCTACATACCTCGCTC
TGCTAATCCTGTTACCAGTGGCTGCTGCCAGTGGCGATAAGTCGTGTCTTACCGGGTTGGACTCAAGACG
ATAGTTACCGGATAAGGCGCAGCGGTCGGGCTGAACGGGGGGTTCGTGCACACAGCCCAGCTTGGAGCGA
ACGACCTACACCGAACTGAGATACCTACAGCGTGAGCTATGAGAAAGCGCCACGCTTCCCGAAGGGAGAA
AGGCGGACAGGTATCCGGTAAGCGGCAGGGTCGGAACAGGAGAGCGCACGAGGGAGCTTCCAGGGGGAAA
CGCCTGGTATCTTTATAGTCCTGTCGGGTTTCGCCACCTCTGACTTGAGCGTCGATTTTTGTGATGCTCG
TCAGGGGGGCGGAGCCTATGGAAAAACGCCAGCAACGCGGCCTTTTTACGGTTCCTGGCCTTTTGCTGGC
CTTTTGCTCACATGTTCTTTCCTGCGTTATCCCCTGATTCTGTGGATAACCGTATTACCGCCTTTGAGTG
AGCTGATACCGCTCGCCGCAGCCGAACGACCGAGCGCAGCGAGTCAGTGAGCGAGGAAGCGGAAGAGCGC
CCAATACGCAAACCGCCTCTCCCCGCGCGTTGGCCGATTCATTAATGCAGCTGGCACGACAGGTTTCCCG
ACTGGAAAGCGGGCAGTGAGCGCAACGCAATTAATGTGAGTTACCTCACTCATTAGGCACCCCAGGCTTT
ACACTTTATGCTTCCGGCTCCTATGTTGTGTGGAATTGTGAGCGGATAACAATTTCACACAGGAAACAGC
TATGACCATGATTACGCCAAGCGCGCAATTAACCCTCACTAAAGGGAACAAAAGCTGGAGCTCATAGCTT
CAAAATGTTTCTACTCCTTTTTTACTCTTCCAGATTTTCTCGGACTCCGCGCATCGCCGTACCACTTCAA
AACACCCAAGCACAGCATACTAAATTTCCCCTCTTTCTTCCTCTAGGGTGTCGTTAATTACCCGTACTAA
AGGTTTGGAAAAGAAAAAAGAGACCGCCTCGTTTCTTTTTCTTCGTCGAAAAAGGCAATAAAAATTTTTA
TCACGTTTCTTTTTCTTGAAAATTTTTTTTTTGATTTTTTTCTCTTTCGATGACCTCCCATTGATATTTA
AGTTAATAAACGGTCTTCAATTTCTCAAGTTTCAGTTTCATTTTTCTTGTTCTATTACAACTTTTTTTAC
TTCTTGCTCATTAGAAAGAAAGCATAGCAATCTAATCTAAGTTTTCTAGAACTAGTGGATCCACCATGGC
TAGCGAATTCTCTAAAGGTGAAGAATTGTTCACAGGTGTAGTCCCTATTTTGGTCGAATTGGATGGTGAC
GTAAACGGTCATAAGTTCTCAGTATCAGGTGAAGGTGAAGGTGACGCAACATACGGTAAATTGACCTTGA
AGTTTATTTCAACTACTGGTAAATTGCCAGTTCCTTGGCCAACTTTGGTAACCACTTTAAGTTATGGTGT
ACAATGTTTCTCAAGATACCCTGATCATATGAAACAACACGACTTTTTCAAGTCTGCTATGCCAGAAGGT
TACGTTCAAGAAAGAACAATTTTCTTTAAGGATGACGGTAACTACAAGACTAGAGCAGAAGTCAAATTTG
AAGGTGACACATTGGTTAACAGAATCGAATTGAAGGGTATCGATTTCAAGGAAGACGGTAACATCTTGGG
TCATAAATTGGAATACAACTACAACTGTTTGTCAAACGTATACATCATGGCCGATAAGCAAAAGAATGGT
ATCAAAGTCAACTTCAAGATCAGACATAACATCGAAGATGGTTCCGTTCAATTAGCTGACCACTATCAAC
AAAATACCCCTATTGGTGACGGTCCTGTTTTGTTACCAGACAACCATTACTTGTCTACATGCTCAGCTTT
ATCCAAAGATCCAAATGAAAAGAGAGACCACATGGTCTTGTTAGAATTTGTCACCGCCGCAGGTATCACA
TTGGGTATGGACGAATTGTATAAAACTAGTGGTGGTTCAGGTGGTGGTGGTTCAGGTGGTGGTGGTTCAG
GTGGAGGAGGATCAGGAGGAGGAGGATCAGGAGGAGGAGGATCAGGAGGAGAATTCGCTCAAGAGTTTGT
GAACTGCAAAATCCAGCCTGGGAAGGTGGTTGTGTTCATCAAGCCCACCTGCCCGTACTGCAGGAGGGCC
CAAGAGATCCTCAGTCAATTGCCCATCAAACAAGGGCTTCTGGAATTTGTCGATATCACAGCCACCAACC
ACACTAACGAGATTCAAGATTATTTGCAACAGCTCACGGGAGCAAGAACGGTGCCTCGAGTCTTTATTGG
TAAAGATTGTATAGGCGGATGCAGTGATCTAGTCTCTTTGCAACAGAGTGGGGAACTGCTGACGCGGCTA
AAGCAGATTGGAGCTCTGCAGTAAAAGCTTATCGATACCGTCGACCTCGAGTCATGTAATTAGTTATGTC
ACGCTTACATTCACGCCCTCCCCCCACATCCGCTCTAACCGAAAAGGAAGGAGTTAGACAACCTGAAGTC
TAGGTCCCTATTTATTTTTTTATAGTTATGTTAGTATTAAGAACGTTATTTATATTTCAAATTTTTCTTT
TTTTTCTGTACAGACGCGTGTACGCATGTAACATTATACTGAAAACCTTGCTTGAGAAGGTTTTGGGACG
CTCGAAGGCTTTAATTTGCGGCCGGTACCCAATTCGCCCTATAGTGAGTCGTATTACGCGCGCTCACTGG
CCGTCGTTTTACAACGTCGTGACTGGGAAAACCCTGGCGTTACCCAACTTAATCGCCTTGCAGCACATCC
CCCTTTCGCCAGCTGGCGTAATAGCGAAGAGGCCCGCACCGATCGCCCTTCCCAACAGTTGCGCAGCCTG
AATGGCGAATGGCGCG
[124 nt withheld, positions 4847-4970]
C
[91 nt withheld, positions 4972-5062]
A
[49 nt withheld, positions 5064-5112]
CCTTTGACGTTGGAGTCCACGTTCTTT
[37 nt withheld, positions 5140-5176]
ACCCTATCTCGGTCTATTCTTTTGATTTATAAGGGATTTTGCCGATTTCGGCCTATTGGTTAAAAAATGA
GCTGATTTAACAAAAATTTAACGCGAATTTTAACAAAATATTAACGTTTACAATTTCCTGATGCGGTATT
TTCTCCTTACGCATCTGTGCGGTATTTCACACCGCATATCGACGGTCGAGGAGAACTTCTAGTATATCCA
CATACCTAATATTATTGCCTTATTAAAAATGGAATCCCAACAATTACATCAAAATCCACATTCTCTTCAA
AATCAATTGTCCTGTACTTCCTTGTTCATGTGTGTTCAAAAACGTTATATTTATAGGATAATTATACTCT
ATTTCTCAACAAGTAATTGGTTGTTTGGCCGAGCGGTCTAAGGCGCCTGATTCAAGAAATATCTTGACCG
CAGTTAACTGTGGGAATACTCAGGTATCGTAAGATGCAAGAGTTCGAATCTCTTAGCAACCATTATTTTT
TTCCTCAACATAACGAGAACACACAGGGGCGCTATCGCACAGAATCAAATTCGATGACTGGAAATTTTTT
GTTAATTTCAGAGGTCGCCTGACGCATATACCTTTTTCAACTGAAAAATTGGGAGAAAAAGGAAAGGTGA
GAGGCCGGAACCGGCTTTTCATATAGAATAGAGAAGCGTTCATGACTAAATGCTTGCATCACAATACTTG
AAGTTGACAATATTATTTAAGGACCTATTGTTTTTTCCAATAGGTGGTTAGCAATCGTCTTACTTTCTAA
CTTTTCTTACCTTTTACATTTCAGCAATATATATATATATTTCAAGGATATACCATTCTAATGTCTGCCC
CTATGTCTGCCCCTAAGAAGATCGTCGTTTTGCCAGGTGACCACGTTGGTCAAGAAATCACAGCCGAAGC
CATTAAGGTTCTTAAAGCTATTTCTGATGTTCGTTCCAATGTCAAGTTCGATTTCGAAAATCATTTAATT
GGTGGTGCTGCTATCGATGCTACAGGTGTCCCACTTCCAGATGAGGCGCTGGAAGCCTCCAAGAAGGTTG
ATGCCGTTTTGTTAGGTGCTGTGGGTGGTCCTAAATGGGGTACCGGTAGTGTTAGACCTGAACAAGGTTT
ACTAAAAATCCGTAAAGAACTTCAATTGTACGCCAACTTAAGACCATGTAACTTTGCATCCGACTCTCTT
TTAGACTTATCTCCAATCAAGCCACAATTTGCTAAAGGTACTGACTTCGTTGTTGTCAGAGAATTAGTGG
GAGGTATTTACTTTGGTAAGAGAAAGGAAGACGATGGTGATGGTGTCGCTTGGGATAGTGAACAATACAC
CGTTCCAGAAGTGCAAAGAATCACAAGAATGGCCGCTTTCATGGCCCTACAACATGAGCCACCATTGCCT
ATTTGGTCCTTGGATAAAGCTAATGTTTTGGCCTCTTCAAGATTATGGAGAAAAACTGTGGAGGAAACCA
TCAAGAACGAATTCCCTACATTGAAGGTTCAACATCAATTGATTGATTCTGCCGCCATGATCCTAGTTAA
GAACCCAACCCACCTAAATGGTATTATAATCACCAGCAACATGTTTGGTGATATCATCTCCGATGAAGCC
TCCGTTATCCCAGGTTCCTTGGGTTTGTTGCCATCTGCGTCCTTGGCCTCTTTGCCAGACAAGAACACCG
CATTTGGTTTGTACGAACCATGCCACGGTTCTGCTCCAGATTTGCCAAAGAATAAGGTTGACCCTATCGC
CACTATCTTGTCTGCTGCAATGATGTTGAAATTGTCATTGAACTTGCCTGAAGAAGGTAAGGCCATTGAA
GATGCAGTTAAAAAGGTTTTGGATGCAGGTATCAGAACTGGTGATTTAGGTGGTTCCAACAGTACCACCG
AAGTCGGTGATGCTGTCGCCGAAGAAGTTAAGAAAATCCTTGCTTAAAAAGATTCTCTTTTTTTATGATA
TTTGTACATAAACTTTATAAATGAAATTCATAATAGAAACGACACGAAATTACAAAATGGAATATGTTCA
TAGGGTAGACGAAACTATATACGCAATCTACATACATTTATCAAGAAGGAGAAAAAGGAGGATAGTAAAG
GAATACAGGTAAGCAAATTGATACTAATGGCTCAACGTGATAAGGAAAAAGAATTGCACTTTAACATTAA
TATTGACAAGGAGGAGGGCACCACACAAAAAGTTAGGTGTAACAGAAAATCATGAAACTACGATTCCTAA
TTTGATATTGGAGGATTTTCTCTAAAAAAAAAAAAATACAACAAATAAAAAACACTCAATGACCTGACCA
TTTGATGGAGTTTAAGTCAATACCTTCTTGAACCATTTCCCATAATGGTGAAAGTTCCCTCAAGAATTTT
ACTCTGTCAGAAACGGCCTTACGACGTAGTCGATATGGTGCACTCTCAGTACAATCTGCTCTGATGCCGC
ATAGTTAAGCCAGCCCCGACACCCGCCAACACCCGCTGACGCGCCCTGACGGGCTTGTCTGCTCCCGGCA
TCCGCTTACAGACAAGCTGTGACCGTCTCCGGGAGCTGCATGTGTCAGAGGTTTTCACCGTCATCACCGA
AACGCGCGA
