>Addgene plasmid #65002 | p415TEF cyto roGFP(iL)-Grx1(human) | addgene partial sequence | sequence record 138562 | M13-Rev 5'-CAGGAAACAGCTATGACC-3'
AAAGCTGGAGCTCATAGCTTCAAAATGTTTCTACTCCTTTTTTACTCTTCCAGATTTTCTCGGACTCCGC
GCATCGCCGTACCACTTCAAAACACCCAAGCACAGCATACTAAATTTCCCCTCTTTCTTCCTCTAGGGTG
TCGTTAATTACCCGTACTAAAGGTTTGGAAAAGAAAAAAGAGACCGCCTCGTTTCTTTTTCTTCGTCGAA
AAAGGCAATAAAAATTTTTATCACGTTTCTTTTTCTTGAAAATTTTTTTTTTGATTTTTTTCTCTTTCGA
TGACCTCCCATTGATATTTAAGTTAATAAACGGTCTTCAATTTCTCAAGTTTCAGTTTCATTTTTCTTGT
TCTATTACAACTTTTTTTACTTCTTGCTCATTAGAAAGAAAGCATAGCAATCTAATCTAAGTTTTCTAGA
GGATCCACCATGGCTAGCGAATTCTCTAAAGGTGAAGAATTGTTCACAGGTGTAGTCCCTATTTTGGTCG
AATTGGATGGTGACGTAAACGGTCATAAGTTCTCAGTATCAGGTGAAGGTGAAGGTGACGCAACATACGG
TAAATTGACCTTGAAGTTTATTTCAACTACTGGTAAATTGCCAGTTCCTTGGCCAACTTTGGTAACCACT
TTAAGTTATGGTGTACAATGTTTCTCAAGATACCCTGATCATATGAAACAACACGACTTTTTCAAGTCTG
CTATGCCAGAAGGTTACGTTCAAGAAAGAACAATTTTCTTTAAGGATGACGGTAACTACAAGACTAGAGC
AGAAGTCAAATTTGAAGGTGACACATTGGTTAACAGAATCGAATTGAAGGGTATCGATTTCAAGGAAGAC
GGTAACATCTTGGGTCATAAATTGGAATACAACTACAACTGTTTGTCAAACGTATACATCATGGCCGATA
AGCAAA
