>Addgene plasmid #65002 | p415TEF cyto roGFP(iL)-Grx1(human) | addgene partial sequence | sequence record 138567 | pQE-Fwd 5'-CCCGAAAAGTGCCACCTG-3'
AATTTTTTAATATAAATATATAAATTAAAAATAGAAAGTAAAAAAAGAAATTAAAGAAAAAATAGTTTTT
GTTTTCCGAAGATGTAAAAGACTCTAGGGGGATCGCCAACAAATACTACCTTTTATCTTGCTCTTCCTGC
TCTCAGGTATTAATGCCGAATTGTTTCATCTTGTCTGTGTAGAAGACCACACACGAAAATCCTGTGATTT
TACATTTTACTTATCGTTAATCGAATGTATATCTATTTAATCTGCTTTTCTTGTCTAATAAATATATATG
TAAAGTACGCTTTTTGTTGAAATTTTTTAAACCTTTGTTTATTTTTTTTTCTTCATTCCGTAACTCTTCT
ACCTTCTTTATTTACTTTCTAAAATCCAAATACAAAACATAAAAATAAATAAACACAGAGTAAATTCCCA
AATTATTCCATCATTAAAAGATACGAGGCGCGTGTAAGTTACAGGCAAGCGATCCGTCCTAAGAAACCAT
TATTATCATGACATTAACCTATAAAAATAGGCGTATCACGAGGCCCTTTCGTCTCGCGCGTTTCGGTGAT
GACGGTGAAAACCTCTGACACATGCAGCTCCCGGAGACGGTCACAGCTTGTCTGTAAGCGGATGCCGGGA
GCAGACAAGCCCGTCAGGGCGCGTCAGCGGGTGTTGGCGGGTGTCGGGGCTGGCTTAACTATGCGGCATC
AGAGCAGATTGTACTGAGAGTGCACCATATCGACTACGTCGTTAAGGCCGTTTCTGACAGAGTAAAATTC
TTGAGGGAACTTTCACCATTATGGGAA
