>Addgene plasmid #65002 | p415TEF cyto roGFP(iL)-Grx1(human) | addgene partial sequence | sequence record 139437 | pBluescript-KS 5'-TCGAGGTCGACGGTATC-3'
CGCGTCAGCAGTTCCCCACTCTGTTGCAAAGAGACTAGATCACTGCATCCGCCTATACAATCTTTACCAA
TAAAGACTCGAGGCACCGTTCTTGCTCCCGTGAGCTGTTGCAAATAATCTTGAATCTCGTTAGTGTGGTT
GGTGGCTGTGATATCGACAAATTCCAGAAGCCCTTGTTTGATGGGCAATTGACTGAGGATCTCTTGGGCC
CTCCTGCAGTACGGGCAGGTGGGCTTGATGAACACAACCACCTTCCCAGGCTGGATTTTGCAGTTCACAA
ACTCTTGAGCGAATTCTCCTCCTGATCCTCCTCCTCCTGATCCTCCTCCTCCTGANCCTCCTCCACCTGA
ACCACCACCACCTGAACCACCACCACCTGAACCACCACTAGTTTTATACAATTC
